>Addgene plasmid #247065 | M1_pTwistAmpHigh_T7_MagLuc | addgene full sequence | sequence record 497832 | Addgene NGS Result
TGTAAAACGACGGCCAGTCATGCATAATCCGCACGCATCTGGAATAAGGAAGTGCCATTCCGCCTGACCT
ACTAGTATACGAAATTAATACGACTCACTATAGGGAGACCACAACGGTTTCCCTCTAGAAATAATTTTGT
TTAACTTTAAGAAGGAGGATATATCCATGGGCAGCAGCCACCATCACCACCATCATCATCACAGCAGCGG
CGGAGAACAAAAACTGATCAGCGAAGAGGATCTGATGGTGTTTACGCTTGAGGACTTCGTCGGTGATTGG
GAACAAACGGCTGCATACAATTTAGATCAAGTGCTTGAGCAAGGAGGAGTCTCTTCCCTTTTGCAAAACT
TAGCAGTTTCCGTGACCCCCATTCAGCGCATCGTGCGCTCAGGCGAGAATGCTTTAAAAATTGATATTCA
TGTGATTATTCCGTACGAAGGTCTTAGTGCAGATCAGATGGCTCAAATTGAAGAGGTGTTCAAGGTCGTT
TATCCAGTGGATGACCATCATTTCAAAGTTATCCTTCCCTACGGGACGTTGGTAATTGATGGAGTTACAC
CTAATATGCTGAATTACTTCGGACGCCCTTACGAAGGAATCGCGGTTTTCGATGGCAAGAAGATTACCGT
CACTGGAACCTTATGGAATGGCAATAAGATCATCGACGAGCGCTTAATCACGCCCGATGGTAGCATGCTG
TTCCGTGTTACGATTAATAGTGGATCCATGCTTGCTACTACTTTAGAACGTATAGAGAAAAACTTCGTGA
TCACGGACCCGAGACTACCTGACAACCCTATAATTTTTGCAAGTGACTCATTCCTTCAGTTGACTGAGTA
TTCTAGGGAAGAGATTCTAGGGAGAAATCCTAGATTCTTGCAAGGACCAGAAACTGACCGTGCCACTGTG
AGGAAAATCAGGGATGCGATCGACAACCAAACCGAGGTGACAGTGCAGCTAATAAATTACACTAAATCTG
GCAAGAAGTTCTGGAACCTATTTCATGTGCAACCCATGAGAGACCAAAAAGGAGACGTACAGTACTTCAT
AGGGGTAAAGTTGGATGGTACTGAGCATGTTAGAGACGCGGCAGAACGTATTAAGGTTATGTTAATAAAT
AAGACCGCTGCTAACATAGACGAAGCGGCAAAGGAGTTGGGGGGGAGTGGAGGAGGCTCTGGAGGAGTAA
CTGGTTATCGTCTGTTCGAAGAGATTCTGGGTACCGGAGGTCCTACTCTCCTCAAGGAAGGCAAAAGGAC
GGGGGGCGGCGTGGAATAACTAGCATAACCCCTTGGGGCCTCTAAACGGGTCTTGAGGGGTTTCTCGAGA
GGCTAGGTGGAGGCTCAGTGATGATAAGTCTGCGATGGTGGATGCATGTGTCATGGTCATAGCTGTTTCC
TGTGTGAAATTGTTATCCGCTCAGAGGGCACAATCCTATTCCGCGCTATCCGACAATCTCCAAGACATTA
GGTGGAGTTCAGTTCGGCGTATGGCATATGTCGCTGGAAAGAACATGTGAGCAAAAGGCCAGCAAAAGGC
CAGGAACCGTAAAAAGGCCGCGTTGCTGGCGTTTTTCCATAGGCTCCGCCCCCCTGACGAGCATCACAAA
AATCGACGCTCAAGTCAGAGGTGGCGAAACCCGACAGGACTATAAAGATACCAGGCGTTTCCCCCTGGAA
GCTCCCTCGTGCGCTCTCCTGTTCCGACCCTGCCGCTTACCGGATACCTGTCCGCCTTTCTCCCTTCGGG
AAGCGTGGCGCTTTCTCATAGCTCACGCTGTAGGTATCTCAGTTCGGTGTAGGTCGTTCGCTCCAAGCTG
GGCTGTGTGCACGAACCCCCCGTTCAGCCCGACCGCTGCGCCTTATCCGGTAACTATCGTCTTGAGTCCA
ACCCGGTAAGACACGACTTATCGCCACTGGCAGCAGCCACTGGTAACAGGATTAGCAGAGCGAGGTATGT
AGGCGGTGCTACAGAGTTCTTGAAGTGGTGGCCTAACTACGGCTACACTAGAAGAACAGTATTTGGTATC
TGCGCTCTGCTGAAGCCAGTTACCTTCGGAAAAAGAGTTGGTAGCTCTTGATCCGGCAAACAAACCACCG
CTGGTAGCGGTGGTTTTTTTGTTTGCAAGCAGCAGATTACGCGCAGAAAAAAAGGATCTCAAGAAGATCC
TTTGATCTTTTCTACGGGGTCTGACGCTCTATTCAACAAAGCCGCCGTCCCGTCAAGTCAGCGTAAATGG
GTAGGGGGCTTCAAATCGTCCTCGTGATACCAATTCGGAGCCTGCTTTTTTGTACAAACTTGTTGATAAT
GGCAATTCAAGGATCTTCACCTAGATCCTTTTAAATTAAAAATGAAGTTTTAAATCAATCTAAAGTATAT
ATGAGTAAACTTGGTCTGACAGTTACCAATGCTTAATCAGTGAGGCACCTATCTCAGCGATCTGTCTATT
TCGTTCATCCATAGTTGCCTGACTCCCCGTCGTGTAGATAACTACGATACGGGAGGGCTTACCATCTGGC
CCCAGTGCTGCAATGATACCGCGAGAGCCACGCTCACCGGCTCCAGATTTATCAGCAATAAACCAGCCAG
CCGGAAGGGCCGAGCGCAGAAGTGGTCCTGCAACTTTATCCGCCTCCATCCAGTCTATTAATTGTTGCCG
GGAAGCTAGAGTAAGTAGTTCGCCAGTTAATAGTTTGCGCAACGTTGTTGCCATTGCTACAGGCATCGTG
GTGTCACGCTCGTCGTTTGGTATGGCTTCATTCAGCTCCGGTTCCCAACGATCAAGGCGAGTTACATGAT
CCCCCATGTTGTGCAAAAAAGCGGTTAGCTCCTTCGGTCCTCCGATCGTTGTCAGAAGTAAGTTGGCCGC
AGTGTTATCACTCATGGTTATGGCAGCACTGCATAATTCTCTTACTGTCATGCCATCCGTAAGATGCTTT
TCTGTGACTGGTGAGTACTCAACCAAGTCATTCTGAGAATAGTGTATGCGGCGACCGAGTTGCTCTTGCC
CGGCGTCAATACGGGATAATACCGCGCCACATAGCAGAACTTTAAAAGTGCTCATCATTGGAAAACGTTC
TTCGGGGCGAAAACTCTCAAGGATCTTACCGCTGTTGAGATCCAGTTCGATGTAACCCACTCGTGCACCC
AACTGATCTTCAGCATCTTTTACTTTCACCAGCGTTTCTGGGTGAACAAAAACAGGAAGGCAAAATGCCG
CAAAAAAGGGAATAAGGGCGACACGGAAATGTTGAATACTCATACTCTTCCTTTTTCAATATTATTGAAG
CATTTATCAGGGTTATTGTCTCATGAGCGGATACATATTTGAATGTATTTAGAAAAATAAACAAATAGGG
GTTCCGCGCACATTTCCCCGAAAAGTGCCAGATACCTGAAACAAAACCCATCGTACGGCCAAGGAAGTCT
CCAATAACTGTGATCCACCACAAGCGCCAGGGTTTTCCCAGTCACGACGT
Features (pLannotate 1.2.2; 10 found; start..end, strand, type, name):
     86..104     +  promoter       T7 promoter: promoter for bacteriophage T7 RNA polymerase
    137..157     +  RBS            RBS: efficient ribosome binding site from bacteriophage T7 gene 10 (Olins and Rangwala, 1989)
    245..718     +  CDS            LUCI_OPLGR (fragment): Experimental evidence at protein level: Swiss-Prot protein existence level 1. Catalytic subunit of oplophorus-luciferin 2-monooxygenase. Oxidoreductase that converts coelenterazine (the oplophorus luciferin) to coelenteramide under emission of blue light with a maximum at 454 nm. Is also active with bisdeoxycoelenterazine. From Oplophorus gracilirostris (Luminous shrimp).
    752..1069    +  CDS            miniSOG: miniSOG is a basic (constitutively fluorescent) cyan fluorescent protein published in 2011, derived from Arabidopsis thaliana. It requires the cofactor flavin for fluorescence.
   1280..1323    +  terminator     T7 terminator (fragment): transcription terminator for bacteriophage T7 RNA polymerase
   1574..2162    -  rep_origin     ori: high-copy-number ColE1/pMB1/pBR322/pUC origin of replication
   2279..2303    -  protein_bind   attB1: mutant version of attB; recombination site for the Gateway® BP reaction BP Clonase™
   2403..3263    -  CDS            AmpR: β-lactamase; bla; confers resistance to ampicillin, carbenicillin, and related antibiotics
   3264..3368    -  promoter       AmpR promoter: bla
   3455..18      -  CDS            lacZα (fragment) (across the origin): LacZα fragment of β-galactosidase; lacZ fragment
