[The description below was written by a language model from this plasmid's Addgene catalogue record and pLannotate feature annotations shown in this document.]
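Description:
M1_pTwistAmpHigh_T7_MagLuc is a small (about 3.5 kb) bacterial expression plasmid built on the commercial pTwistAmpHigh synthesis backbone. It replicates in E. coli from a high-copy ColE1/pUC-type origin and is selected with ampicillin through a β-lactamase gene driven by its native bla promoter. The annotation also picks up backbone remnants that have no evident role in the expression cassette: a short attB1-like Gateway recombination site between the origin and AmpR, and a small lacZα fragment spanning the sequence origin.

The payload is the roughly 975 bp MagLuc insert, described in the record as a magnetically modulated luciferase. It sits in a T7 expression unit consisting of a T7 promoter, the efficient phage T7 gene 10 ribosome binding site, the coding region, and a partial T7 terminator, so expression requires a host or cell-free system that supplies T7 RNA polymerase. Within the coding region the annotation identifies two modules on the same strand. The first is a fragment matching the catalytic subunit of Oplophorus gracilirostris luciferase, the coelenterazine-oxidising, blue-emitting enzyme. It is followed after a short gap by a miniSOG-like domain, a flavin-binding protein derived from an Arabidopsis thaliana sequence. This layout suggests a luciferase–flavoprotein fusion, with the flavin-binding domain plausibly providing the magnetic-field sensitivity, but the record does not state the mechanism, the linker design, or what lies in the unannotated stretch upstream of the luciferase match. No purification or epitope tags are annotated. The construct appears intended for recombinant production and characterisation of a bioluminescent reporter whose light output responds to magnetic fields.
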