Addgene plasmid #247065: M1_pTwistAmpHigh_T7_MagLuc
Purpose: Magnetically modulated luciferase
Depositing lab: Richard Fuisz. Depositing organization: Nonfiction Labs.
Backbone
  Vector backbone: pTwistAmpHigh
  Backbone manufacturer: Twist
  Backbone size w/o insert (bp): 2505
  Total vector size (bp): 3478
  Vector type: Bacterial Expression
Growth in bacteria
  Bacterial resistance: Ampicillin, 100 μg/mL
  Growth temperature: 37°C
  Growth strain: DH5alpha
  Copy number: High Copy
Gene/Insert
  Gene/Insert name: MagLuc
  Insert size (bp): 975
Terms and licenses: Academic/Nonprofit Terms; Industry Terms: Not Available to Industry
How to cite: M1_pTwistAmpHigh_T7_MagLuc was a gift from Richard Fuisz (Addgene plasmid # 247065 ; http://n2t.net/addgene:247065 ; RRID:Addgene_247065)
